>Addgene plasmid #136710 | pISH-Olfr374 | addgene full sequence | sequence record 273177 | Addgene NGS Result
TACCTACAGCGTGAGCTATGAGAAAGCGCCACGCTTCCCGAAGGGAGAAAGGCGGACAGGTATCCGGTAA
GCGGCAGGGTCGGAACAGGAGAGCGCACGAGGGAGCTTCCAGGGGGAAACGCCTGGTATCTTTATAGTCC
TGTCGGGTTTCGCCACCTCTGACTTGAGCGTCGATTTTTGTGATGCTCGTCAGGGGGGCGGAGCCTATGG
AAAAACGCCAGCAACGCGGCCTTTTTACGGTTCCTGGCCTTTTGCTGGCCTTTTGCTCACATGTTCTTTC
CTGCGTTATCCCCTGATTCTGTGGATAACCGTATTACCGCCTTTGAGTGAGCTGATACCGCTCGCCGCAG
CCGAACGACCGAGCGCAGCGAGTCAGTGAGCGAGGAAGCGGAAGAGCGCCCAATACGCAAACCGCCTCTC
CCCGCGCGTTGGCCGATTCATTAATGCAGCTGGCACGACAGGTTTCCCGACTGGAAAGCGGGCAGTGAGC
GCAACGCAATTAATGTGAGTTAGCTCACTCATTAGGCACCCCAGGCTTTACACTTTATGCTTCCGGCTCG
TATGTTGTGTGGAATTGTGAGCGGATAACAATTTCACACAGGAAACAGCTATGACCATGATTACGCCAAG
CTATTTAGGTGACACTATAGAATACTCAAGCTATGCATCCAACGCGTTGGGAGCTCTCCCATATGGTCGA
CCTGCAGGCGGCCGCGAATTCACTAGTGATTTTTTCTGCCTTCCTGAGCATGTACCTTCTCACAGGCCTA
GGGAACCTGCTCATCATCCTGGCCATTGCTGCTGATCCCAGGCTGCACACCCCCATGTACTTTTTCCTGG
CCAACCTGGCCTTTGTAGATGTCTGCTTCACCTCCACCACCATCCCCAAGATGCTGGCCAACCATGTGTC
AGGACACAAAGGAATCTCTTACTCTGGTTGCCTCACACAGATGTTCTTTTTCATCTGGTTTGCCGGCATT
GACAGCTTCTTGCTGACTGCCATGGCCTATGACCGCTTTGTGGCCATCTGTCACCCTCTACATTATACAA
CCTCGATCACACCACGGCTGTGTGGCTTCCTGGTCACTGCATCCTGGGCCTCAGCCTTTGCAAATGCCCT
GACCCACACAGTCCTTCTGACTCGCCTCTTGTTCTGTGGCCACAACCAGGTCCCCCACTTCTTCTGTAAT
CGAATTCCCGCGGCCGCCATGGCGGCCGGGAGCATGCGACGTCGGGCCCAATTCGCCCTATAGTGAGTCG
TATTACAATTCACTGGCCGTCGTTTTACAACGTCGTGACTGGGAAAACCCTGGCGTTACCCAACTTAATC
GCCTTGCAGCACATCCCCCTTTCGCCAGCTGGCGTAATAGCGAAGAGGCCCGCACCGATCGCCCTTCCCA
ACAGTTGCGCAGCCTGAATGGCGAATGG
[124 nt withheld, positions 1429-1552]
C
[91 nt withheld, positions 1554-1644]
A
[49 nt withheld, positions 1646-1694]
CCTTTGACGTTGGAGTCCACGTTCTTT
[37 nt withheld, positions 1722-1758]
ACCCTATCTCGGTCTATTCTTTTGATTTATAAGGGATTTTGCCGATTTCGGCCTATTGGTTAAAAAATGA
GCTGATTTAACAAAAATTTAACGCGAATTTTAACAAAATATTAACGCTTACAATTTCCTGATGCGGTATT
TTCTCCTTACGCATCTGTGCGGTATTTCACACCGCATCAGGTGGCACTTTTCGGGGAAATGTGCGCGGAA
CCCCTATTTGTTTATTTTTCTAAATACATTCAAATATGTATCCGCTCATGAGACAATAACCCTGATAAAT
GCTTCAATAATATTGAAAAAGGAAGAGTATGAGTATTCAACATTTCCGTGTCGCCCTTATTCCCTTTTTT
GCGGCATTTTGCCTTCCTGTTTTTGCTCACCCAGAAACGCTGGTGAAAGTAAAAGATGCTGAAGATCAGT
TGGGTGCACGAGTGGGTTACATCGAACTGGATCTCAACAGCGGTAAGATCCTTGAGAGTTTTCGCCCCGA
AGAACGTTTTCCAATGATGAGCACTTTTAAAGTTCTGCTATGTGGCGCGGTATTATCCCGTATTGACGCC
GGGCAAGAGCAACTCGGTCGCCGCATACACTATTCTCAGAATGACTTGGTTGAGTACTCACCAGTCACAG
AAAAGCATCTTACGGATGGCATGACAGTAAGAGAATTATGCAGTGCTGCCATAACCATGAGTGATAACAC
TGCGGCCAACTTACTTCTGACAACGATCGGAGGACCGAAGGAGCTAACCGCTTTTTTGCACAACATGGGG
GATCATGTAACTCGCCTTGATCGTTGGGAACCGGAGCTGAATGAAGCCATACCAAACGACGAGCGTGACA
CCACGATGCCTGTAGCAATGGCAACAACGTTGCGCAAACTATTAACTGGCGAACTACTTACTCTAGCTTC
CCGGCAACAATTAATAGACTGGATGGAGGCGGATAAAGTTGCAGGACCACTTCTGCGCTCGGCCCTTCCG
GCTGGCTGGTTTATTGCTGATAAATCTGGAGCCGGTGAGCGTGGGTCTCGCGGTATCATTGCAGCACTGG
GGCCAGATGGTAAGCCCTCCCGTATCGTAGTTATCTACACGACGGGGAGTCAGGCAACTATGGATGAACG
AAATAGACAGATCGCTGAGATAGGTGCCTCACTGATTAAGCATTGGTAACTGTCAGACCAAGTTTACTCA
TATATACTTTAGATTGATTTAAAACTTCATTTTTAATTTAAAAGGATCTAGGTGAAGATCCTTTTTGATA
ATCTCATGACCAAAATCCCTTAACGTGAGTTTTCGTTCCACTGAGCGTCAGACCCCGTAGAAAAGATCAA
AGGATCTTCTTGAGATCCTTTTTTTCTGCGCGTAATCTGCTGCTTGCAAACAAAAAAACCACCGCTACCA
GCGGTGGTTTGTTTGCCGGATCAAGAGCTACCAACTCTTTTTCCGAAGGTAACTGGCTTCAGCAGAGCGC
AGATACCAAATACTGTTCTTCTAGTGTAGCCGTAGTTAGGCCACCACTTCAAGAACTCTGTAGCACCGCC
TACATACCTCGCTCTGCTAATCCTGTTACCAGTGGCTGCTGCCAGTGGCGATAAGTCGTGTCTTACCGGG
TTGGACTCAAGACGATAGTTACCGGATAAGGCGCAGCGGTCGGGCTGAACGGGGGGTTCGTGCACACAGC
CCAGCTTGGAGCGAACGACCTACACCGAACTGAGA
Features (pLannotate 1.2.2; 13 found; start..end, strand, type, name):
    396..488     +  CDS            lacI (fragment): lac repressor; lacI; The lac repressor binds to the lac operator to inhibit transcription in E. coli. This inhibition can be relieved by adding lactose or isopropyl-β-D-thiogalactopyranoside (IPTG).
    501..522     +  protein_bind   CAP binding site: CAP binding activates transcription in the presence of cAMP. E. coli catabolite activator protein
    537..567     +  promoter       lac promoter: promoter for the E. coli lac operon
    575..591     +  protein_bind   lac operator: The lac repressor binds to the lac operator to inhibit transcription in E. coli. This inhibition can be relieved by adding lactose or isopropyl-β-D-thiogalactopyranoside (IPTG). lac repressor encoded by lacI
    633..651     +  promoter       SP6 promoter: promoter for bacteriophage SP6 RNA polymerase
    699..1190    +  CDS            OR7C2 (fragment): OR7C2_HUMAN - Also known as OR7C3. Experimental evidence at protein level: Swiss-Prot protein existence level 1. Odorant receptor. From Homo sapiens (Human).
   1247..1265    -  promoter       T7 promoter: promoter for bacteriophage T7 RNA polymerase
   1268..1425    +  CDS            lacZα (fragment): LacZα fragment of β-galactosidase; lacZ fragment
   1429..1857    +  rep_origin     f1 ori (sequence partly withheld): f1 bacteriophage origin of replication; arrow indicates direction of (+) strand synthesis
   1885..1935    -  misc_feature   bom (fragment): basis of mobility region from pBR322
   1962..2066    +  promoter       AmpR promoter: bla
   2067..2927    +  CDS            AmpR: β-lactamase; bla; confers resistance to ampicillin, carbenicillin, and related antibiotics
   3098..213     +  rep_origin     ori (across the origin): high-copy-number ColE1/pMB1/pBR322/pUC origin of replication
