[The description below was written by a language model from this plasmid's Addgene catalogue record and pLannotate feature annotations shown in this document.]
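Description:
pISH-Olfr374 is a small (about 3.5 kb) bacterial plasmid built on the pGEM-T-Easy cloning backbone and intended as an in vitro transcription template rather than an expression vector. It is maintained in E. coli at high copy number through a ColE1/pUC-type origin and selected with ampicillin via the β-lactamase (AmpR) gene and its own promoter. The backbone also carries an f1 phage origin, which allows single-stranded DNA production, and remnants of the lac region (CAP site, lac promoter and operator, and lacZα fragments) that in the parental vector support blue/white screening and are interrupted here by the cloned insert.

The payload is a fragment of the mouse odorant receptor gene Olfr374 (also called MOR130-1), recorded as an ISH probe insert rather than a full coding sequence. The automated annotation labels a roughly 500 bp stretch of the insert as a fragment of the human odorant receptor OR7C2. This most likely reflects sequence similarity among odorant receptor family members in the annotation database, not a human insert, since the catalogue entry specifies mouse Olfr374. The insert sits between opposing SP6 and T7 bacteriophage promoters, so either strand can be transcribed in vitro with the corresponding RNA polymerase. As annotated, the receptor-like reading frame runs in the SP6 direction, which suggests T7 would give the antisense strand, but the record does not state which polymerase is used for the hybridizing probe. The cloning method is also not recorded.

The plasmid is used to synthesize labelled riboprobes that detect Olfr374 transcripts by in situ hybridization. It was deposited in connection with a study of the zonal organization of odorant receptor gene choice in the mouse main olfactory epithelium.
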