Addgene plasmid #136710: pISH-Olfr374
Purpose: Template to synthesize riboprobes for in situ hybridization (ISH) for Olfr374
Depositing lab: Peter Mombaerts. Depositing organization: Max Planck Research Unit for Neurogenetics. Publication: The Zonal Organization of Odorant Receptor Gene Choice in the Main Olfactory Epithelium of the Mouse. Zapiec B, Mombaerts P. Cell Rep. 2020 Mar 24;30(12):4220-4234.e5. doi: 10.1016/j.celrep.2020.02.110. PubMed 32209480.
Backbone
  Vector backbone: pGEM-T-Easy
  Vector type: in situ probe
Growth in bacteria
  Bacterial resistance: Ampicillin, 100 μg/mL
  Growth temperature: 37°C
  Growth strain: DH5alpha
  Copy number: High Copy
Gene/Insert
  Gene/Insert name: Olfr374
  Species: M. musculus (mouse)
  Mutation: ISH Probe insert
  Entrez Gene: Olfr374 (a.k.a. MOR130-1)
  Cloning method: Unknown
Terms and licenses: Academic/Nonprofit Terms; Industry Terms: Not Available to Industry
Depositor comments: ISH probe for mouse gene: Olfr374 aka MOR130-1
How to cite: pISH-Olfr374 was a gift from Peter Mombaerts (Addgene plasmid # 136710 ; http://n2t.net/addgene:136710 ; RRID:Addgene_136710)
